>Addgene plasmid #163174 | pKLV2-U6gRNA5(hWWTR1-W1K)-PGKpuro2ABFP-W | addgene full sequence | sequence record 372362 | Addgene NGS Result
GGGTCTCTCTGGTTAGACCAGATCTGAGCCTGGGAGCTCTCTGGCTAACTAGGGAACCCACTGCTTAAGC
CTCAATAAAGCTTGCCTTGAGTGCTTCAAGTAGTGTGTGCCCGTCTGTTGTGTGACTCTGGTAACTAGAG
ATCCCTCAGACCCTTTTAGTCAGTGTGGAAAATCTCTAGCAGTGGCGCCCGAACAGGGACTTGAAAGCGA
AAGGGAAACCAGAGGAGCTCTCTCGACGCAGGACTCGGCTTGCTGAAGCGCGCACGGCAAGAGGCGAGGG
GCGGCGACTGGTGAGTACGCCAAAAATTTTGACTAGCGGAGGCTAGAAGGAGAGAGATGGGTGCGAGAGC
GTCAGTATTAAGCGGGGGAGAATTAGATCGCGATGGGAAAAAATTCGGTTAAGGCCAGGGGGAAAGAAAA
AATATAAATTAAAACATATAGTATGGGCAAGCAGGGAGCTAGAACGATTCGCAGTTAATCCTGGCCTGTT
AGAAACATCAGAAGGCTGTAGACAAATACTGGGACAGCTACAACCATCCCTTCAGACAGGATCAGAAGAA
CTTAGATCATTATATAATACAGTAGCAACCCTCTATTGTGTGCATCAAAGGATAGAGATAAAAGACACCA
AGGAAGCTTTAGACAAGATAGAGGAAGAGCAAAACAAAAGTAAGACCACCGCACAGCAAGCGGCCGGCCG
CGCTGATCTTCAGACCTGGAGGAGGAGATATGAGGGACAATTGGAGAAGTGAATTATATAAATATAAAGT
AGTAAAAATTGAACCATTAGGAGTAGCACCCACCAAGGCAAAGAGAAGAGTGGTGCAGAGAGAAAAAAGA
GCAGTGGGAATAGGAGCTTTGTTCCTTGGGTTCTTGGGAGCAGCAGGAAGCACTATGGGCGCAGCGTCAA
TGACGCTGACGGTACAGGCCAGACAATTATTGTCTGGTATAGTGCAGCAGCAGAACAATTTGCTGAGGGC
TATTGAGGCGCAACAGCATCTGTTGCAACTCACAGTCTGGGGCATCAAGCAGCTCCAGGCAAGAATCCTG
GCTGTGGAAAGATACCTAAAGGATCAACAGCTCCTGGGGATTTGGGGTTGCTCTGGAAAACTCATTTGCA
CCACTGCTGTGCCTTGGAATGCTAGTTGGAGTAATAAATCTCTGGAACAGATTTGGAATCACACGACCTG
GATGGAGTGGGACAGAGAAATTAACAATTACACAAGCTTAATACACTCCTTAATTGAAGAATCGCAAAAC
CAGCAAGAAAAGAATGAACAAGAATTATTGGAATTAGATAAATGGGCAAGTTTGTGGAATTGGTTTAACA
TAACAAATTGGCTGTGGTATATAAAATTATTCATAATGATAGTAGGAGGCTTGGTAGGTTTAAGAATAGT
TTTTGCTGTACTTTCTATAGTGAATAGAGTTAGGCAGGGATATTCACCATTATCGTTTCAGACCCACCTC
CCAACCCCGAGGGGACCCGACAGGCCCGAAGGAATAGAAGAAGAAGGTGGAGAGAGAGACAGAGACAGAT
CCATTCGATTAGTGAACGGATCGGCACTGCGTGCGCCAATTCTGCAGACAAATGGCAGTATTCATCCACA
ATTTTAAAAGAAAAGGGGGGATTGGGGGGTACAGTGCAGGGGAAAGAATAGTAGACATAATAGCAACAGA
CATACAAACTAAAGAATTACAAAAACAAATTACAAAAATTCAAAATTTTCGGGTTTATTACAGGGACAGC
AGAGATCCAGTTTGGTTAGTACCGGGCCCTACGCGTCCAAGGTCGGGCAGGAAGAGGGCCTATTTCCCAT
GATTCCTTCATATTTGCATATACGATACAAGGCTGTTAGAGAGATAATTAGAATTAATTTGACTGTAAAC
ACAAAGATATTAGTACAAAATACGTGACGTAGAAAGTAATAATTTCTTGGGTAGTTTGCAGTTTTAAAAT
TATGTTTTAAAATGGACTATCATATGCTTACCGTAACTTGAAAGTATTTCGATTTCTTGGCTTTATATAT
CTTGTGGAAAGGACGAAACACCGAATCCGAAGCCTAGCTCGGTTTAAGAGCTATGCTGGAAACAGCATAG
CAAGTTTAAATAAGGCTAGTCCGTTATCAACTTGAAAAAGTGGCACCGAGTCGGTGCTTTTTTTGGATCC
AATTCTACCGGGTAGGGGAGGCGCTTTTCCCAAGGCAGTCTGGAGCATGCGCTTTAGCAGCCCCGCTGGG
CACTTGGCGCTACACAAGTGGCCTCTGGCCTCGCACACATTCCACATCCACCGGTAGGCGCCAACCGGCT
CCGTTCTTTGGTGGCCCCTTCGCGCCACCTTCTACTCCTCCCCTAGTCAGGAAGTTCCCCCCCGCCCCGC
AGCTCGCGTCGTGCAGGACGTGACAAATGGAAGTAGCACGTCTCACTAGTCTCGTGCAGATGGACAGCAC
CGCTGAGCAATGGAAGCGGGTAGGCCTTTGGGGCAGCGGCCAATAGCAGCTTTGCTCCTTCGCTTTCTGG
GCTCAGAGGCTGGGAAGGGGTGGGTCCGGGGGCGGGCTCAGGGGCGGGCTCAGGGGCGGGGCGGGCGCCC
GAAGGTCCTCCGGAGGCCCGGCATTCTGCACGCTTCAAAAGCGCACGTCTGCCGCGCTGTTCTCCTCTTC
CTCATCTCCGGGCCTTTCGACCTGCATCCATCTAGATCTCGAGCAGCTGAAGCTTACCATGACCGAGTAC
AAGCCCACGGTGCGCCTCGCCACCCGCGACGACGTCCCCAGGGCCGTACGCACCCTCGCCGCCGCGTTCG
CCGACTACCCCGCCACGCGCCACACCGTCGATCCGGACCGCCACATCGAGCGGGTCACCGAGCTGCAAGA
ACTCTTCCTCACGCGCGTCGGGCTCGACATCGGCAAGGTGTGGGTCGCGGACGACGGCGCCGCGGTGGCG
GTCTGGACCACGCCGGAGAGCGTCGAAGCGGGGGCGGTGTTCGCCGAGATCGGCCCGCGCATGGCCGAGT
TGAGCGGTTCCCGGCTGGCCGCGCAGCAACAGATGGAAGGCCTCCTGGCGCCGCACCGGCCCAAGGAGCC
CGCGTGGTTCCTGGCCACCGTCGGCGTCTCGCCCGACCACCAGGGCAAGGGTCTGGGCAGCGCCGTCGTG
CTCCCCGGAGTGGAGGCGGCCGAGCGCGCCGGGGTGCCCGCCTTCCTGGAGACCTCCGCGCCCCGCAACC
TCCCCTTCTACGAGCGGCTCGGCTTCACCGTCACCGCCGACGTCGAGGTGCCCGAAGGACCGCGCACCTG
GTGCATGACCCGCAAGCCCGGTGCCGGCGGCGGGTCCGGAGGAGAGGGCAGAGGAAGTCTCCTAACATGC
GGTGACGTGGAGGAGAATCCTGGCCCAATGAGCGAGCTGATTAAGGAGAACATGCACATGAAGCTGTACA
TGGAGGGCACCGTGGACAACCATCACTTCAAGTGCACATCCGAGGGCGAAGGCAAGCCCTACGAGGGCAC
CCAGACCATGAGAATCAAGGTGGTCGAGGGCGGCCCTCTCCCCTTCGCCTTCGACATCCTGGCTACTAGC
TTCCTCTACGGCAGCAAGACCTTCATCAACCACACCCAGGGCATCCCCGACTTCTTCAAGCAGTCCTTCC
CTGAGGGCTTCACATGGGAGAGAGTCACCACATACGAGGACGGGGGCGTGCTGACCGCTACCCAGGACAC
CAGCCTCCAGGACGGCTGCCTCATCTACAACGTCAAGATCAGAGGGGTGAACTTCACATCCAACGGCCCT
GTGATGCAGAAGAAAACACTCGGCTGGGAGGCCTTCACCGAGACGCTGTACCCCGCTGACGGCGGCCTGG
AAGGCAGAAACGACATGGCCCTGAAGCTCGTGGGCGGGAGCCATCTGATCGCAAACATCAAGACCACATA
TAGATCCAAGAAACCCGCTAAGAACCTCAAGATGCCTGGCGTCTACTATGTGGACTACAGACTGGAAAGA
ATCAAGGAGGCCAACAACGAGACCTACGTCGAGCAGCACGAGGTGGCAGTGGCCAGATACTGCGACCTCC
CTAGCAAACTGGGGCACAAGCTTAATTGAGCGGCCGCTCAACCTCTGGATTACAAAATTTGTGAAAGATT
GACTGGTATTCTTAACTATGTTGCTCCTTTTACGCTATGTGGATACGCTGCTTTAATGCCTTTGTATCAT
GCTATTGCTTCCCGTATGGCTTTCATTTTCTCCTCCTTGTATAAATCCTGGTTGCTGTCTCTTTATGAGG
AGTTGTGGCCCGTTGTCAGGCAACGTGGCGTGGTGTGCACTGTGTTTGCTGACGCAACCCCCACTGGTTG
GGGCATTGCCACCACCTGTCAGCTCCTTTCCGGGACTTTCGCTTTCCCCCTCCCTATTGCCACGGCGGAA
CTCATCGCCGCCTGCCTTGCCCGCTGCTGGACAGGGGCTCGGCTGTTGGGCACTGACAATTCCGTGGTGT
TGTCGGGGAAATCATCGTCCTTTCCTTGGCTGCTCGCCTGTGTTGCCACCTGGATTCTGCGCGGGACGTC
CTTCTGCTACGTCCCTTCGGCCCTCAATCCAGCGGACCTTCCTTCCCGCGGCCTGCTGCCGGCTCTGCGG
CCTCTTCCGCGTCTACGCCTTCGCCCTCAGACGAGTCGGATCTCCCTTTGGGCCGCCTCCCCGCAGGTAC
CTTTAAGACCAATGACTTACAAGGCAGCTGTAGATCTTAGCCACTTTTTAAAAGAAAAGGGGGGACTGGA
AGGGCTAATTCACTCCCAAAGAAGTCAAGATCTGCTTTTTGCCTGTACTGGGTCTCTCTGGTTAGACCAG
AGTCTCTCTGGTTAGACCAGATCTGAGCCTGGGAGCTCTCTGGCTAACTAGGGAACCCACTGCTTAAGCC
TCAATAAAGCTTGCCTTGAGTGCTTCAAGTAGTGTGTGCCCGTCTGTTGTGTGACTCTGGTAACTAGAGA
TCCCTCAGACCCTTTTAGTCAGTGTGGAAAATCTCTAGCAGTTTAAACCCGCTGATCAGCCTCGACTGTG
CCTTCTAGTTGCCAGCCATCTGTTGTTTGCCCCTCCCCCGTGCCTTCCTTGACCCTGGAAGGTGCCACTC
CCACTGTCCTTTCCTAATAAAATGAGGAAATTGCATCGCATTGTCTGAGTAGGTGTCATTCTATTCTGGG
GGGTGGGGTGGGGCAGGACAGCAAGGGGGAGGATTGGGAAGTCAATAGCAGGCATGCTGGGGATGCGGTG
GGCTCTATGGGCGGCCGTTAATTAAGCTTTTGTTCCCTTTAGTGAGGGTTAATTGCGCGCTTGGCGTAAT
CATGGTCATAGCTGTTTCCTGTGTGAAATTGTTATCCGCTCACAATTCCACACAACATACGAGCCGGGAG
CATAAAGTGTAAAGCCTGGGGTGCCTAATGAGTGAGCTAACTCACATTAATTGCGTTGCGCTCACTGCCC
GCTTTCCAGTCGGGAAACCTGTCGTGCCAGCTGCATTAATGAATCGGCCAACGCGCGGGGAGAGGCGGTT
TGCGTATTGGGCGCTCTTCCGCTTCCTCGCTCACTGACTCGCTGCGCTCGGTCGTTCGGCTGCGGCGAGC
GGTATCAGCTCACTCAAAGGCGGTAATACGGTTATCCACAGAATCAGGGGATAACGCAGGAAAGAACATG
TGAGCAAAAGGCCAGCAAAAGGCCAGGAACCGTAAAAAGGCCGCGTTGCTGGCGTTTTTCCATAGGCTCC
GCCCCCCTGACGAGCATCACAAAAATCGACGCTCAAGTCAGAGGTGGCGAAACCCGACAGGACTATAAAG
ATACCAGGCGTTTCCCCCTGGAAGCTCCCTCGTGCGCTCTCCTGTTCCGACCCTGCCGCTTACCGGATAC
CTGTCCGCCTTTCTCCCTTCGGGAAGCGTGGCGCTTTCTCATAGCTCACGCTGTAGGTATCTCAGTTCGG
TGTAGGTCGTTCGCTCCAAGCTGGGCTGTGTGCACGAACCCCCCGTTCAGCCCGACCGCTGCGCCTTATC
CGGTAACTATCGTCTTGAGTCCAACCCGGTAAGACACGACTTATCGCCACTGGCAGCAGCCACTGGTAAC
AGGATTAGCAGAGCGAGGTATGTAGGCGGTGCTACAGAGTTCTTGAAGTGGTGGCCTAACTACGGCTACA
CTAGAAGAACAGTATTTGGTATCTGCGCTCTGCTGAAGCCAGTTACCTTCGGAAAAAGAGTTGGTAGCTC
TTGATCCGGCAAACAAACCACCGCTGGTAGCGGTGGTTTTTTTGTTTGCAAGCAGCAGATTACGCGCAGA
AAAAAAGGATCTCAAGAAGATCCTTTGATCTTTTCTACGGGGTCTGACGCTCAGTGGAACGAAAACTCAC
GTTAAGGGATTTTGGTCATGAGATTATCAAAAAGGATCTTCACCTAGATCCTTTTAAATTAAAAATGAAG
TTTTAAATCAATCTAAAGTATATATGAGTAAACTTGGTCTGACAGTTACCAATGCTTAATCAGTGAGGCA
CCTATCTCAGCGATCTGTCTATTTCGTTCATCCATAGTTGCCTGACTCCCCGTCGTGTAGATAACTACGA
TACGGGAGGGCTTACCATCTGGCCCCAGTGCTGCAATGATACCGCGAGACCCACGCTCACCGGCTCCAGA
TTTATCAGCAATAAACCAGCCAGCCGGAAGGGCCGAGCGCAGAAGTGGTCCTGCAACTTTATCCGCCTCC
ATCCAGTCTATTAATTGTTGCCGGGAAGCTAGAGTAAGTAGTTCGCCAGTTAATAGTTTGCGCAACGTTG
TTGCCATTGCTACAGGCATCGTGGTGTCACGCTCGTCGTTTGGTATGGCTTCATTCAGCTCCGGTTCCCA
ACGATCAAGGCGAGTTACATGATCCCCCATGTTGTGCAAAAAAGCGGTTAGCTCCTTCGGTCCTCCGATC
GTTGTCAGAAGTAAGTTGGCCGCAGTGTTATCACTCATGGTTATGGCAGCACTGCATAATTCTCTTACTG
TCATGCCATCCGTAAGATGCTTTTCTGTGACTGGTGAGTACTCAACCAAGTCATTCTGAGAATAGTGTAT
GCGGCGACCGAGTTGCTCTTGCCCGGCGTCAATACGGGATAATACCGCGCCACATAGCAGAACTTTAAAA
GTGCTCATCATTGGAAAACGTTCTTCGGGGCGAAAACTCTCAAGGATCTTACCGCTGTTGAGATCCAGTT
CGATGTAACCCACTCGTGCACCCAACTGATCTTCAGCATCTTTTACTTTCACCAGCGTTTCTGGGTGAGC
AAAAACAGGAAGGCAAAATGCCGCAAAAAAGGGAATAAGGGCGACACGGAAATGTTGAATACTCATACTC
TTCCTTTTTCAATATTATTGAAGCATTTATCAGGGTTATTGTCTCATGAGCGGATACATATTTGAATGTA
TTTAGAAAAATAAACAAATAGGGGTTCCGCGCACATTTCCCCGAAAAGTGCCACCTAAATTGTAAGCGTT
AATATTTTGTTAAAATTCGCGTTAAATTTTTGTTAAATCAGCTCATTTTTTAACCAATAGGCCGAAATCG
GCAAAATCCCTTATAAATCAAAAGAATAGACCGAGATAGGGT
[37 nt withheld, positions 7603-7639]
AAAGAACGTGGACTCCAACGTCAAAGG
[49 nt withheld, positions 7667-7715]
T
[91 nt withheld, positions 7717-7807]
G
[124 nt withheld, positions 7809-7932]
CCCATTCGCCATTCAGGCTGCGCAACTGTTGGGAAGGGCGATCGGTGCGGGCCTCTTCGCTATTACGCCA
GCTGGCGAAAGGGGGATGTGCTGCAAGGCGATTAAGTTGGGTAACGCCAGGGTTTTCCCAGTCACGACGT
TGTAAAACGACGGCCAGTGAGCGCGCGTAATACGACTCACTATAGGGCGAATTGACTAGTACATAACTTA
CGGTAAATGGCCCGCCTGGCTGACCGCCCAACGACCCCCGCCCATTGACGTCAATAATGACGTATGTTCC
CATAGTAACGCCAATAGGGACTTTCCATTGACGTCAATGGGTGGAGTATTTACGGTAAACTGCCCACTTG
GCAGTACATCAAGTGTATCATATGCCAAGTACGCCCCCTATTGACGTCAATGACGGTAAATGGCCCGCCT
GGCATTATGCCCAGTACATGACCTTATGGGACTTTCCTACTTGGCAGTACATCTACGTATTAGTCATCGC
TATTACCATGGTGATGCGGTTTTGGCAGTACATCAATGGGCGTGGATAGCGGTTTGACTCACGGGGATTT
CCAAGTCTCCACCCCATTGACGTCAATGGGAGTTTGTTTTGGCACCAAAATCAACGGGACTTTCCAAAAT
GTCGTAACAACTCCGCCCCATTGACGCAAATGGGCGGTAGGCGTGTACGGTGGGAGGTCTATATAAGCAG
CGCGTTTTGCCTGTACT
Features (pLannotate 1.2.2; 28 found; start..end, strand, type, name):
      1..181     +  LTR            5' LTR (truncated): truncated 5' long terminal repeat (LTR) from HIV-1
    228..353     +  misc_feature   HIV-1 Ψ: packaging signal of human immunodeficiency virus type 1
    337..675     +  CDS            HIV-1 gag (fragment): gag protein from human immunodeficiency virus 1; gag
    852..1085    +  misc_feature   RRE: The Rev response element (RRE) of HIV-1 allows for Rev-dependent mRNA export from the nucleus to the cytoplasm.
   1462..1562    +  CDS            Rev (fragment): human immunodeficiency virus 1 (HIV-1) Rev protein; rev; enhances nuclear export of unspliced and incompletely spliced viral mRNAs
   1612..1729    +  misc_feature   cPPT/CTS: central polypurine tract and central termination sequence of HIV-1
   1804..2044    +  promoter       U6 promoter: RNA polymerase III promoter for human U6 snRNA
   2090..2157    +  misc_RNA       tracrRNA (fragment): trans-activating CRISPR RNA for the Streptococcus pyogenes CRISPR/Cas9 system
   2180..2679    +  promoter       PGK promoter: mouse phosphoglycerate kinase 1 promoter
   2719..3315    +  CDS            PuroR (fragment): puromycin N-acetyltransferase; pac from Streptomyces; confers resistance to puromycin
   3388..4086    +  CDS            TagBFP: TagBFP is a basic (constitutively fluorescent) blue fluorescent protein published in 2008, derived from Entacmaea quadricolor. It is reported to be a very rapidly-maturing monomer with very low acid sensitivity.
   4098..4684    +  misc_feature   WPRE: woodchuck hepatitis virus posttranscriptional regulatory element
   4678..4824    +  CDS            nef (fragment): NEF_HV1LA - Experimental evidence at protein level: Swiss-Prot protein existence level 1. Extracellular Nef protein targets CD4(+) T-lymphocytes for apoptosis by interacting with CXCR4 surface receptors. From Human immunodeficiency virus type 1 group M subtype B (isolate Lai) (HIV-1).
   4832..5010    +  LTR            5' LTR (truncated): truncated 5' long terminal repeat (LTR) from HIV-1
   5036..5147    +  polyA_signal   bGH poly(A) signal: bovine growth hormone polyadenylation signal
   5286..5304    -  promoter       T3 promoter: promoter for bacteriophage T3 RNA polymerase
   5349..5365    -  protein_bind   lac operator: The lac repressor binds to the lac operator to inhibit transcription in E. coli. This inhibition can be relieved by adding lactose or isopropyl-β-D-thiogalactopyranoside (IPTG). lac repressor encoded by lacI
   5373..5403    -  promoter       lac promoter: promoter for the E. coli lac operon
   5418..5439    -  protein_bind   CAP binding site: CAP binding activates transcription in the presence of cAMP. E. coli catabolite activator protein
   5452..5544    -  CDS            lacI (fragment): lac repressor; lacI; The lac repressor binds to the lac operator to inhibit transcription in E. coli. This inhibition can be relieved by adding lactose or isopropyl-β-D-thiogalactopyranoside (IPTG).
   5727..6315    -  rep_origin     ori: high-copy-number ColE1/pMB1/pBR322/pUC origin of replication
   6486..7346    -  CDS            AmpR: β-lactamase; bla; confers resistance to ampicillin, carbenicillin, and related antibiotics
   7347..7451    -  promoter       AmpR promoter: bla
   7504..7932    -  rep_origin     f1 ori (sequence partly withheld): f1 bacteriophage origin of replication; arrow indicates direction of (+) strand synthesis
   7937..8092    -  CDS            lacZα (fragment): LacZα fragment of β-galactosidase; lacZ fragment
   8100..8118    +  promoter       T7 promoter: promoter for bacteriophage T7 RNA polymerase
   8132..8432    +  enhancer       CMV enhancer: human cytomegalovirus immediate early enhancer
   8433..8632    +  promoter       CMV promoter: human cytomegalovirus (CMV) immediate early promoter
