[The description below was written by a language model from this plasmid's Addgene catalogue record and pLannotate feature annotations shown in this document.]
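Description:
pKLV2-U6gRNA5(hWWTR1-W1K)-PGKpuro2ABFP-W is a lentiviral CRISPR guide RNA vector of about 8.65 kb, made by cloning a guide against human WWTR1 (also known as TAZ, a Hippo pathway effector) into the BbsI sites of the pKLV2-U6gRNA5(BbsI)-PGKpuro2ABFP-W backbone; both sites were destroyed in the process. In bacteria it is maintained through a high-copy ColE1/pUC-type origin with ampicillin resistance, and it also carries an f1 origin and remnants of a lac/lacZα cloning region flanked by T3 and T7 promoters.

The viral genome is transcribed from a CMV enhancer/promoter placed immediately upstream of a truncated HIV-1 5' LTR, an arrangement typical of Tat-independent packaging. It includes the Ψ packaging signal with a gag fragment, the RRE for Rev-dependent nuclear export, and the cPPT/CTS. A second truncated LTR followed by a bGH polyadenylation signal closes the cassette. Between the LTRs, a human U6 RNA polymerase III promoter drives the WWTR1 spacer fused to a Streptococcus pyogenes Cas9 guide scaffold. Downstream, the mouse PGK promoter expresses puromycin N-acetyltransferase and TagBFP. The construct name indicates they are linked by a 2A peptide, although that element is not separately annotated. A WPRE follows to enhance transcript expression.

The plasmid encodes no Cas9, so the nuclease must be provided separately, for example by Cas9-expressing target cells. Transduced cells can be selected with puromycin and tracked by blue fluorescence. BFP is therefore a co-expressed marker rather than a fusion to the target. The associated work involved CRISPR screens for fitness genes in oral squamous cell carcinoma, which fits use of this construct for targeted WWTR1 knockout.
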