Addgene plasmid #163174: pKLV2-U6gRNA5(hWWTR1-W1K)-PGKpuro2ABFP-W
Purpose: Lentiviral gRNA plasmid targeting human WWTR1 gene, co-expression of BFP tag
Depositing lab: Sok Ching Cheong. Depositing organization: Cancer Research Malaysia. Publication: Genome-wide CRISPR screens of oral squamous cell carcinoma reveal fitness genes in the Hippo pathway. Chai AWY, Yee PS, Price S, Yee SM, Lee HM, Tiong VK, Goncalves E, Behan FM, Bateson J, Gilbert J, Tan AC, McDermott U, Garnett MJ, Cheong SC. Elife. 2020 Sep 29;9. pii: 57761. doi: 10.7554/eLife.57761. PubMed 32990596.
Backbone
  Vector backbone: pKLV2-U6gRNA5(BbsI)-PGKpuro2ABFP-W
  Total vector size (bp): 8650
  Modifications to backbone: Used BbsI enzyme to clone in gRNA targeting human WWTR1 gene
  Vector type: Mammalian Expression, Lentiviral, CRISPR
  Selectable markers: Puromycin
Growth in bacteria
  Bacterial resistance: Ampicillin, 100 μg/mL
  Growth temperature: 37°C
  Growth strain: NEB Stable
  Copy number: Unknown
Gene/Insert
  Gene/Insert name: WWTR1 (alt name: TAZ)
  gRNA/shRNA sequence: GAATCCGAAGCCTAGCTCG
  Species: H. sapiens (human)
  Entrez Gene: WWTR1 (a.k.a. TAZ)
  Promoter: U6
  Tag / fusion protein: BFP
  Cloning method: Restriction Enzyme; 5′ cloning site BbsI (destroyed during cloning); 3′ cloning site BbsI (destroyed during cloning)
  Sequencing primers: 5′ AGATAATTAGAATTAATTTGACTG
Terms and licenses: Academic/Nonprofit Terms; Industry Terms: Not Available to Industry
How to cite: pKLV2-U6gRNA5(hWWTR1-W1K)-PGKpuro2ABFP-W was a gift from Sok Ching Cheong (Addgene plasmid # 163174 ; http://n2t.net/addgene:163174 ; RRID:Addgene_163174)
